>Addgene plasmid #164525 | pAN68 | addgene full sequence | sequence record 328004 | Addgene NGS Result
CTGAATATGGGCCAAACAGGATATCTGTGGTAAGCAGTTCCTGCCCCGGCTCAGGGCCAAGAACAGATGG
AACAGCTGAATATGGGCCAAACAGGATATCTGTGGTAAGCAGTTCCTGCCCCGGCTCAGGGCCAAGAACA
GATGGTCCCCAGATGCGGTCCAGCCCTCAGCAGTTTCTAGAGAACCATCAGATGTTTCCAGGGTGCCCCA
AGGACCTGAAATGACCCTGTGCCTTATTTGAACTAACCAATCAGTTCGCTTCTCGCTTCTGTTCGCGCGC
TTCTGCTCCCCGAGCTCAATAAAAGAGCCCACAACCCCTCACTCGGGGCGCCAGTCCTCCGATTGACTGA
GTCGCCCGGGTACCCGTGTATCCAATAAACCCTCTTGCAGTTGCATCCGACTTGTGGTCTCGCTGTTCCT
TGGGAGGGTCTCCTCTGAGTGATTGACTACCCGTCAGCGGGGGTCTTTCATTTGGGGGCTCGTCCGGGAT
CGGGAGACCCCTGCCCAGGGACCACCGACCCACCACCGGGAGGCAAGCTGGCCAGCAACTTATCTGTGTC
TGTCCGATTGTCTAGTGTCTATGACTGATTTTATGCGCCTGCGTCGGTACTAGTTAGCTAACTAGCTCTG
TATCTGGCGGACCCGTGGTGGAACTGACGAGTTCTGAACACCCGGCCGCAACCCTGGGAGACGTCCCAGG
GACTTTGGGGGCCGTTTTTGTGGCCCGACCTGAGGAAGGGAGTCGATGTGGAATCCGACCCCGTCAGGAT
ATGTGGTTCTGGTAGGAGACGAGAACCTAAAACAGTTCCCGCCTCCGTCTGAATTTTTGCTTTCGGTTTG
GAACCGAAGCCGCGCGTCTTGTCTGCTGCAGCGCTGCAGCATCGTTCTGTGTTGTCTCTGTCTGACTGTG
TTTCTGTATTTGTCTGAAAATTAGGGCCAGACTGTTACCACTCCCTTAAGTTTGACCTTAGGTCACTGGA
AAGATGTCGAGCGGATCGCTCACAACCAGTCGGTAGATGTCAAGAAGAGACGTTGGGTTACCTTCTGCTC
TGCAGAATGGCCAACCTTTAACGTCGGATGGCCGCGAGACGGCACCTTTAACCGAGACCTCATCACCCAG
GTTAAGATCAAGGTCTTTTCACCTGGCCCGCATGGACACCCAGACCAGGTCCCCTACATCGTGACCTGGG
AAGCCTTGGCTTTTGACCCCCCTCCCTGGGTCAAGCCCTTTGTACACCCTAAGCCTCCGCCTCCTCTTCC
TCCATCCGCCCCGTCTCTCCCCCTTGAACCTCCTCGTTCGACCCCGCCTCGATCCTCCCTTTATCCAGCC
CTCACTCCTTCTCTAGGCGCCGGCCGGATCCTCGAGATGCCGTGGCGTTTCTTGTGGCGTATCTTCTGTT
TCCGCAAGCTGCTGGGTTCGTTCTATTCAGCGGCTGTGGTACTTTCGCGCATTTCTGAATGTCTGTTGAA
GGACCACCCGCGGCAGCAGCCATCATCATCATCATCACAGCAGCGGCCTGGAAGTTCTGTTCCAGGGGCC
CCTGGAAGTTCTGTTCCAGGGGCCCTCCGGAGGGATGGTGAGCAAGGGCGAGGAGCTGTTCACCGGGGTG
GTGCCCATCCTGGTCGAGCTGGACGGCGACGTAAACGGCCACAAGTTCAGCGTGTCCGGCGAGGGCGAGG
GCGATGCCACCTACGGCAAGCTGACCCTGAAGTTCATCTGCACCACCGGCAAGCTGCCCGTGCCCTGGCC
CACCCTCGTGACCACCCTGACCTACGGCGTGCAGTGCTTCAGCCGCTACCCCGACCACATGAAGCAGCAC
GACTTCTTCAAGTCCGCCATGCCCGAAGGCTACGTCCAGGAGCGCACCATCTTCTTCAAGGACGACGGCA
ACTACAAGACCCGCGCCGAGGTGAAGTTCGAGGGCGACACCCTGGTGAACCGCATCGAGCTGAAGGGCAT
CGACTTCAAGGAGGACGGCAACATCCTGGGGCACAAGCTGGAGTACAACTACAACAGCCACAACGTCTAT
ATCATGGCCGACAAGCAGAAGAACGGCATCAAGGTGAACTTCAAGATCCGCCACAACATCGAGGACGGCA
GCGTGCAGCTCGCCGACCACTACCAGCAGAACACCCCCATCGGCGACGGCCCCGTGCTGCTGCCCGACAA
CCACTACCTGAGCACCCAGTCCGCCCTGAGCAAAGACCCCAACGAGAAGCGCGATCACATGGTCCTGCTG
GAGTTCGTGACCGCCACCGGGATCACTCTTGGCATGGACGAGCTGTACAAGTAAAGATCCACCGGATCTA
GATAACTGATCATAATCAGCCATACCACATTTGTAGAGGTTTTACTTGCTTTAAAAAACCTCCCACACCT
CCCCCTGAACCTGAAACATAAAATGAATGCAATTCGCCAGCACAGTGGTCGACCCTGTGGAATGTGTGTC
AGTTAGGGTGTGGAAAGTCCCCAGGCTCCCCAGCAGGCAGAAGTATGCAAAGCATGCATCTCAATTAGTC
AGCAACCAGGTGTGGAAAGTCCCCAGGCTCCCCAGCAGGCAGAAGTATGCAAAGCATGCATCTCAATTAG
TCAGCAACCATAGTCCCGCCCCTAACTCCGCCCATCCCGCCCCTAACTCCGCCCAGTTCCGCCCATTCTC
CGCCCCATGGCTGACTAATTTTTTTTATTTATGCAGAGGCCGAGGCCGCCTCGGCCTCTGAGCTATTCCA
GAAGTAGTGAGGAGGCTTTTTTGGAGGCCTAGGCTTTTGCAAAAAGCTTCATGGCCAAGCCTTTGTCTCA
AGAAGAATCCACCCTCATTGAAAGAGCAACGGCTACAATCAACAGCATCCCCATCTCTGAAGACTACAGC
GTCGCCAGCGCAGCTCTCTCTAGCGACGGCCGCATCTTCACTGGTGTCAATGTATATCATTTTACTGGGG
GACCTTGTGCAGAACTCGTGGTGCTGGGCACTGCTGCTGCTGCGGCAGCTGGCAACCTGACTTGTATCGT
CGCGATCGGAAATGAGAACAGGGGCATCTTGAGCCCCTGCGGACGGTGCCGACAGGTGCTTCTCGATCTG
CATCCTGGGATCAAAGCCATAGTGAAGGACAGTGATGGACAGCCGACGGCAGTTGGGATTCGTGAATTGC
TGCCCTCTGGTTATGTGTGGGAGGGCTAAGATCGATAAAATAAAAGATTTTATTTAGTCTCCAGAAAAAG
GGGGGAATGAAAGACCCCACCTGTAGGTTTGGCAAGCTAGCTTAAGTAACGCCATTTTGCAAGGCATGGA
AAAATACATAACTGAGAATAGAGAAGTTCAGATCAAGGTCAGGAACAGATGGAACAGCTGAATATGGGCC
AAACAGGATATCTGTGGTAAGCAGTTCCTGCCCCGGCTCAGGGCCAAGAACAGATGGAACAGCTGAATAT
GGGCCAAACAGGATATCTGTGGTAAGCAGTTCCTGCCCCGGCTCAGGGCCAAGAACAGATGGTCCCCAGA
TGCGGTCCAGCCCTCAGCAGTTTCTAGAGAACCATCAGATGTTTCCAGGGTGCCCCAAGGACCTGAAATG
ACCCTGTGCCTTATTTGAACTAACCAATCAGTTCGCTTCTCGCTTCTGTTCGCGCGCTTCTGCTCCCCGA
GCTCAATAAAAGAGCCCACAACCCCTCACTCGGGGCGCCAGTCCTCCGATTGACTGAGTCGCCCGGGTAC
CCGTGTATCCAATAAACCCTCTTGCAGTTGCATCCGACTTGTGGTCTCGCTGTTCCTTGGGAGGGTCTCC
TCTGAGTGATTGACTACCCGTCAGCGGGGGTCTTTCACATGCAGCATGTATCAAAATTAATTTGGTTTTT
TTTCTTAAGTATTTACATTAAATGGCCATAGTTGCATTAATGAATCGGCCAACGCGCGGGGAGAGGCGGT
TTGCGTATTGGGCGCTCTTCCGCTTCCTCGCTCACTGACTCGCTGCGCTCGGTCGTTCGGCTGCGGCGAG
CGGTATCAGCTCACTCAAAGGCGGTAATACGGTTATCCACAGAATCAGGGGATAACGCAGGAAAGAACAT
GTGAGCAAAAGGCCAGCAAAAGGCCAGGAACCGTAAAAAGGCCGCGTTGCTGGCGTTTTTCCATAGGCTC
CGCCCCCCTGACGAGCATCACAAAAATCGACGCTCAAGTCAGAGGTGGCGAAACCCGACAGGACTATAAA
GATACCAGGCGTTTCCCCCTGGAAGCTCCCTCGTGCGCTCTCCTGTTCCGACCCTGCCGCTTACCGGATA
CCTGTCCGCCTTTCTCCCTTCGGGAAGCGTGGCGCTTTCTCATAGCTCACGCTGTAGGTATCTCAGTTCG
GTGTAGGTCGTTCGCTCCAAGCTGGGCTGTGTGCACGAACCCCCCGTTCAGCCCGACCGCTGCGCCTTAT
CCGGTAACTATCGTCTTGAGTCCAACCCGGTAAGACACGACTTATCGCCACTGGCAGCAGCCACTGGTAA
CAGGATTAGCAGAGCGAGGTATGTAGGCGGTGCTACAGAGTTCTTGAAGTGGTGGCCTAACTACGGCTAC
ACTAGAAGAACAGTATTTGGTATCTGCGCTCTGCTGAAGCCAGTTACCTTCGGAAAAAGAGTTGGTAGCT
CTTGATCCGGCAAACAAACCACCGCTGGTAGCGGTGGTTTTTTTGTTTGCAAGCAGCAGATTACGCGCAG
AAAAAAAGGATCTCAAGAAGATCCTTTGATCTTTTCTACGGGGTCTGACGCTCAGTGGAACGAAAACTCA
CGTTAAGGGATTTTGGTCATGAGATTATCAAAAAGGATCTTCACCTAGATCCTTTTGCGGCCGCAAATCA
ATCTAAAGTATATATGAGTAAACTTGGTCTGACAGTTACCAATGCTTAATCAGTGAGGCACCTATCTCAG
CGATCTGTCTATTTCGTTCATCCATAGTTGCCTGACTCCCCGTCGTGTAGATAACTACGATACGGGAGGG
CTTACCATCTGGCCCCAGTGCTGCAATGATACCGCGAGACCCACGCTCACCGGCTCCAGATTTATCAGCA
ATAAACCAGCCAGCCGGAAGGGCCGAGCGCAGAAGTGGTCCTGCAACTTTATCCGCCTCCATCCAGTCTA
TTAATTGTTGCCGGGAAGCTAGAGTAAGTAGTTCGCCAGTTAATAGTTTGCGCAACGTTGTTGCCATTGC
TACAGGCATCGTGGTGTCACGCTCGTCGTTTGGTATGGCTTCATTCAGCTCCGGTTCCCAACGATCAAGG
CGAGTTACATGATCCCCCATGTTGTGCAAAAAAGCGGTTAGCTCCTTCGGTCCTCCGATCGTTGTCAGAA
GTAAGTTGGCCGCAGTGTTATCACTCATGGTTATGGCAGCACTGCATAATTCTCTTACTGTCATGCCATC
CGTAAGATGCTTTTCTGTGACTGGTGAGTACTCAACCAAGTCATTCTGAGAATAGTGTATGCGGCGACCG
AGTTGCTCTTGCCCGGCGTCAATACGGGATAATACCGCGCCACATAGCAGAACTTTAAAAGTGCTCATCA
TTGGAAAACGTTCTTCGGGGCGAAAACTCTCAAGGATCTTACCGCTGTTGAGATCCAGTTCGATGTAACC
CACTCGTGCACCCAACTGATCTTCAGCATCTTTTACTTTCACCAGCGTTTCTGGGTGAGCAAAAACAGGA
AGGCAAAATGCCGCAAAAAAGGGAATAAGGGCGACACGGAAATGTTGAATACTCATACTCTTCCTTTTTC
AATATTATTGAAGCATTTATCAGGGTTATTGTCTCATGAGCGGATACATATTTGAATGTATTTAGAAAAA
TAAACAAATAGGGGTTCCGCGCACATTTCCCCGAAAAGTGCCACCTGCAGC
Features (pLannotate 1.2.2; 14 found; start..end, strand, type, name):
      1..470     +  LTR            LTR: long terminal repeat from Moloney murine leukemia virus
    594..868     +  misc_feature   MESV Ψ (fragment): packaging signal of murine embryonic stem cell virus
    935..1351    +  CDS            gag (truncated): truncated Moloney murine leukemia virus (MMLV) gag gene lacking the start codon
   1491..1507    +  CDS            capTEV™ (fragment): composite tag for in vivo biotinylation, TEV protease cleavage, and 6xHis tagging
   1575..2294    +  CDS            EGFP: the original enhanced GFP (Yang et al., 1996) mammalian codon-optimized
   2317..2401    +  CDS            large T antigen (fragment): large T antigen from SV40 (simian virus 40)
   2444..2773    +  promoter       SV40 promoter: SV40 enhancer and early promoter
   2781..3179    +  CDS            BSD: blasticidin S deaminase; Aspergillus terreus BSD; confers resistance to blasticidin
   3226..3347    +  LTR            3' LTR (ΔU3) (fragment): self-inactivating 3' long terminal repeat (LTR) from Moloney murine leukemia virus
   3348..3817    +  LTR            LTR: long terminal repeat from Moloney murine leukemia virus
   3883..3935    -  CDS            lacI (fragment): lac repressor; lacI; The lac repressor binds to the lac operator to inhibit transcription in E. coli. This inhibition can be relieved by adding lactose or isopropyl-β-D-thiogalactopyranoside (IPTG).
   4118..4706    -  rep_origin     ori: high-copy-number ColE1/pMB1/pBR322/pUC origin of replication
   4866..5726    -  CDS            AmpR: β-lactamase; bla; confers resistance to ampicillin, carbenicillin, and related antibiotics
   5727..5831    -  promoter       AmpR promoter: bla
