[The description below was written by a language model from this plasmid's Addgene catalogue record and pLannotate feature annotations shown in this document.]
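Description:
pAN68 is a gammaretroviral expression plasmid built on the pBABE-Blast backbone and intended for producing Moloney murine leukemia virus-based particles that stably integrate a transgene into mammalian cells. In bacteria it is maintained through a high-copy ColE1/pUC-type origin and selected with ampicillin via the β-lactamase gene and its native promoter. The proviral portion is bounded by MoMLV long terminal repeats and carries a packaging signal (annotated as an MESV Ψ fragment) followed by a truncated gag segment lacking its start codon, which together promote efficient encapsidation of the genomic RNA when packaging functions are supplied in trans.

The payload is a 114 bp human open reading frame, CENP-R uORF-1 (also called ITGB3BP altORF1), an upstream or alternative ORF from the ITGB3BP/CENP-R locus. It is fused at its C terminus to a 6xHis tag, a PreScission protease cleavage site and GFP; the feature table annotates the EGFP coding sequence and a short His-tag-related match just upstream. The small insert itself is not annotated, but it would sit between gag and these tag elements. No dedicated internal promoter is listed for the fusion, so, as is usual for pBABE vectors, expression is presumably driven from the 5′ LTR. Downstream, an SV40 enhancer/early promoter drives blasticidin S deaminase for selecting transduced cells. The short large T antigen, lacI and ΔU3 LTR fragment annotations are likely backbone remnants or partial matches. The sequenced record is 5,861 nt, slightly shorter than the stated backbone size. The GFP fusion would allow the uORF-encoded peptide's expression and localization to be visualised, and the cleavable His tag would permit purification.
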