Addgene plasmid #164525: pAN68
Purpose: Retroviral expression of CENP-R uORF-1
Depositing lab: Iain Cheeseman. Depositing organization: Massachusetts Institute of Technology.
Backbone
  Vector backbone: pBABE-Blast
  Backbone size w/o insert (bp): 5879
  Vector type: Retroviral
  Selectable markers: Blasticidin
Growth in bacteria
  Bacterial resistance: Ampicillin, 100 μg/mL
  Growth temperature: 37°C
  Growth strain: NEB Stable
  Copy number: High Copy
Gene/Insert
  Gene/Insert name: CENP-R uORF-1 (alt name: ITGB3BP altORF1)
  Species: H. sapiens (human)
  Insert size (bp): 114
  Entrez Gene: ITGB3BP (a.k.a. CENP-R, CENPR, HSU37139, NRIF3, TAP20)
  Tag / fusion protein: -6xhis-precission-GFP (C terminal on insert)
  Cloning method: Restriction Enzyme; 5′ cloning site XhoI (not destroyed); 3′ cloning site EcoRI (destroyed during cloning)
  Sequencing primers: 5′ Unknown
Terms and licenses: Academic/Nonprofit Terms; Industry Terms: Not Available to Industry
How to cite: pAN68 was a gift from Iain Cheeseman (Addgene plasmid # 164525 ; http://n2t.net/addgene:164525 ; RRID:Addgene_164525)
